>Addgene plasmid #231194 | CA-0216 CMVTO-hIL6Ra_M4-rens-hIL6-rens-IL6Rb | addgene full sequence | sequence record 459404 | Addgene NGS Result
TGGTAACAGGATTAGCAGAGCGAGGTATGTAGGCGGTGCTACAGAGTTCTTGAAGTGGTGGCCTAACTAC
GGCTACACTAGAAGAACAGTATTTGGTATCTGCGCTCTGCTGAAGCCAGTTACCTTCGGAAAAAGAGTTG
GTAGCTCTTGATCCGGCAAACAAACCACCGCTGGTAGCGGTGGTTTTTTTGTTTGCAAGCAGCAGATTAC
GCGCAGAAAAAAAGGATCTCAAGAAGATCCTTTGATCTTTTCTACGGGGTCTGACGCTCAGTGGAACGAA
AACTCACGTTAAGGGATTTTGGTCATGAGATTATCAAAAAGGATCTTCACCTAGATCCTTTTAAATTAAA
AATGAAGTTTTAAATCAATCTAAAGTATATATGAGTAAACTTGGTCTGACAGTTACCAATGCTTAATCAG
TGAGGCACCTATCTCAGCGATCTGTCTATTTCGTTCATCCATAGTTGCCTGACTCCCCGTCGTGTAGATA
ACTACGATACGGGAGGGCTTACCATCTGGCCCCAGTGCTGCAATGATACCGCGAGACCCACGCTCACCGG
CTCCAGATTTATCAGCAATAAACCAGCCAGCCGGAAGGGCCGAGCGCAGAAGTGGTCCTGCAACTTTATC
CGCCTCCATCCAGTCTATTAATTGTTGCCGGGAAGCTAGAGTAAGTAGTTCGCCAGTTAATAGTTTGCGC
AACGTTGTTGCCATTGCTACAGGCATCGTGGTGTCACGCTCGTCGTTTGGTATGGCTTCATTCAGCTCCG
GTTCCCAACGATCAAGGCGAGTTACATGATCCCCCATGTTGTGCAAAAAAGCGGTTAGCTCCTTCGGTCC
TCCGATCGTTGTCAGAAGTAAGTTGGCCGCAGTGTTATCACTCATGGTTATGGCAGCACTGCATAATTCT
CTTACTGTCATGCCATCCGTAAGATGCTTTTCTGTGACTGGTGAGTACTCAACCAAGTCATTCTGAGAAT
AGTGTATGCGGCGACCGAGTTGCTCTTGCCCGGCGTCAATACGGGATAATACCGCGCCACATAGCAGAAC
TTTAAAAGTGCTCATCATTGGAAAACGTTCTTCGGGGCGAAAACTCTCAAGGATCTTACCGCTGTTGAGA
TCCAGTTCGATGTAACCCACTCGTGCACCCAACTGATCTTCAGCATCTTTTACTTTCACCAGCGTTTCTG
GGTGAGCAAAAACAGGAAGGCAAAATGCCGCAAAAAAGGGAATAAGGGCGACACGGAAATGTTGAATACT
CATACTCTTCCTTTTTCAATATTATTGAAGCATTTATCAGGGTTATTGTCTCATGAGCGGATACATATTT
GAATGTATTTAGAAAAATAAACAAATAGGGGTTCCGCGCACATTTCCCCGAAAAGTGCCACCTGACGTCG
ACGGATCGGGAGATCTCCCGATCCCCTATGGTGCACTCTCAGTACAATCTGCTCTGATGCCGCATAGTTA
AGCCAGTATCTGCTCCCTGCTTGTGTGTTGGAGGTCGCTGAGTAGTGCGCGAGCAAAATTTAAGCTACAA
CAAGGCAAGGCTTGACCGACAATTGCATGAAGAATCTGCTTAGGGTTAGGCGTTTTGCGCTGCTTCGTAC
GGGCCAGATATACGCGTTGACATTGATTATTGACTAGTTATTAATAGTAATCAATTACGGGGTCATTAGT
TCATAGCCCATATATGGAGTTCCGCGTTACATAACTTACGGTAAATGGCCCGCCTGGCTGACCGCCCAAC
GACCCCCGCCCATTGACGTCAATAATGACGTATGTTCCCATAGTAACGCCAATAGGGACTTTCCATTGAC
GTCAATGGGTGGAGTATTTACGGTAAACTGCCCACTTGGCAGTACATCAAGTGTATCATATGCCAAGTAC
GCCCCCTATTGACGTCAATGACGGTAAATGGCCCGCCTGGCATTATGCCCAGTACATGACCTTATGGGAC
TTTCCTACTTGGCAGTACATCTACGTATTAGTCATCGCTATTACCATGGTGATGCGGTTTTGGCAGTACA
TCAATGGGCGTGGATAGCGGTTTGACTCACGGGGATTTCCAAGTCTCCACCCCATTGACGTCAATGGGAG
TTTGTTTTGGCACCAAAATCAACGGGACTTTCCAAAATGTCGTAACAACTCCGCCCCATTGACGCAAATG
GGCGGTAGGCGTGTACGGTGGGAGGTCTATATAAGCAGAGCTCTCCCTATCAGTGATAGAGATCTCCCTA
TCAGTGATAGAGATCGTCGACGAGCTCGTTTAGTGAACCGTCAGATCGCCTGGAGACGCCATCCACGCTG
TTTTGACCTCCATAGAAGACACCGGGACCGATCCAGCCTCCGGACTCTAGCGTTTAAACTTAAGCTTCGC
CACCATGAACAGCTTCTCTACCAGCGCTTTTGGACCCGTGGCCTTTTCGTTGGGCCTGCTTCTCGTTCTT
CCTGCCGCATTCCCTGCACCACTTGCGCCGAGAAGATGCCCCGCCCAAGAGGTGGCACGGGGAGTTCTGA
CCAGTCTCCCAGGCGATTCTGTGACTCTGACCTGCCCTGGTGTAGAACCGGAAGACAATGCAACCGTCCA
CTGGGTGTTGAGAAAGCCAGCAGCGGGAAGCCATCCCTCCAGGTGGGCCGGCATGGGACGACGCCTGCTG
CTGAGGAGTGTGCAGCTACACGATTCTGGTAACTACTCTTGTTATAGGGCCGGCCGGCCGGCTGGCACCG
TCCATTTACTCGTGGATGTGCCTCCCGAGGAGCCCCAATTGAGTTGCTTTCGAAAAAGCCCACTGTCCAA
TGTAGTCTGCGAGTGGGGTCCACGGTCGACCCCCTCCCTCACAACGAAAGCGGTCTTACTTGTTAGGAAG
TTCCAGAACAGCCCTGCTGAGGACTTCCAGGAACCTTGTCAGTACAGTCAAGAGTCTCAGAAGTTTAGCT
GTCAATTGGCAGTCCCAGAGGGGGACAGCAGCTTTTATATCGTATCAATGTGCGTGGCCTCCTCCGTGGG
GAGTAAGTTCTCCAAGACCCAGACTTTCCAGGGCTGTGGCATTCTTCAGCCTGACCCACCAGCCAACATT
ACTGTGACCGCCGTAGACAGAGATCCCCGTTGGCTGAGCGTTACTTGGCAAGACCCCCATAGTTGGAACT
CATCTTTCTATCGGCTCCGCTTTAAGCTCCGTTACCGCGCCGAACGCAGCAAGACATTTACGACATGGAT
GGTCAAAGATCTTCAGCACCACTGTGTGATATCTGTGGCTTGGTCCGGGCTGAGGCACGTTGTCCAGCTG
AGAGCCCAGGAGGAATTTGGACAGGGGGAGTGGTCCGAGTGGTCACCAGAAGCTATGGGGACTCCTTGGA
CAGAATCTCGATCCCCCCCCGCTGAGAATGAAGTGTCAACCCCCATGCAGGCACTGACAACAAATAAAGA
TGACGATAATATCCTATTCCGGGACTCAGCCAACGCTACTTCGTTGCCTGTTCAGGACAGCTCTTCAGTG
CCTCTGCCTACCGGTGGCGGCGGTAGCGGAGGCGGGGGTAGCTATATTCACCCATTCCATCTGGTTATTC
ATAACGAGTCGGGTACCGTCCCCCCAGGCGAAGATTCTAAAGATGTGGCTGCTCCACACAGACAGCCCCT
TACTAGCAGTGAACGTATTGATAAACAGATCAGGTACATCCTGGACGGAATCTCAGCCCTAAGAAAAGAG
ACATGCAATAAGTCCAACATGTGTGAGAGTTCCAAGGAGGCCCTCGCCGAGAATAACCTGAATCTACCCA
AGATGGCCGAGAAGGACGGTTGTTTCCAGAGTGGGTTTAACGAAGAGACTTGCCTGGTGAAAATTATAAC
CGGGCTGCTGGAATTCGAAGTGTACCTGGAGTATTTGCAAAATCGGTTCGAGTCATCTGAAGAGCAGGCC
AGGGCTGTCCAGATGTCTACCAAAGTATTAATCCAGTTCTTGCAGAAGAAAGCTAAGAACCTGGATGCAA
TAACAACTCCTGACCCCACCACAAACGCGAGCCTGCTTACAAAGCTCCAGGCGCAGAATCAGTGGTTACA
AGACATGACGACCCATCTGATTCTCCGATCATTTAAGGAATTTTTGCAATCCTCCCTCCGGGCACTGCGC
CAAATGACCGGTGGCGGCGGTAGCGGATATATTCACCCATTCCATCTGGTTATTCATAACGAGTCGGGCG
GTGGTACCGGCGAGCTGCTGGATCCTTGCGGGTACATCTCGCCCGAAAGCCCAGTTGTCCAGCTACACTC
AAATTTTACCGCGGTGTGCGTGCTGAAGGAAAAATGCATGGACTATTTTCACGTGAACGCGAACTATATT
GTCTGGAAGACGAACCACTTTACTATACCCAAGGAACAGTACACAATCATTAACCGCACCGCAAGTTCGG
TGACTTTCACTGACATTGCATCTCTGAATATCCAGCTGACCTGCAACATTCTGACTTTTGGCCAGTTAGA
ACAAAACGTGTATGGGATCACTATCATAAGCGGCCTTCCACCTGAGAAGCCAAAGAATCTGTCATGTATC
GTCAACGAGGGCAAGAAGATGCGCTGCGAATGGGACGGCGGGCGTGAGACACACCTAGAGACGAATTTCA
CCCTCAAAAGTGAGTGGGCTACTCATAAATTTGCAGATTGCAAGGCAAAGAGGGACACACCTACCTCTTG
CACTGTCGACTACTCCACCGTATACTTTGTTAACATCGAGGTGTGGGTTGAAGCTGAAAACGCCCTGGGC
AAGGTGACCTCTGATCACATCAACTTTGATCCAGTTTACAAAGTGAAACCTAACCCTCCGCACAATCTGT
CAGTGATCAACTCCGAAGAACTCAGTAGCATTCTGAAACTCACGTGGACTAATCCCTCAATTAAAAGTGT
CATAATTTTAAAATACAATATCCAGTACCGGACCAAGGATGCCAGTACGTGGAGCCAAATTCCTCCTGAG
GACACCGCTAGTACTCGCAGCTCATTTACTGTGCAGGACCTGAAGCCTTTCACAGAGTATGTCTTCAGAA
TCAGATGTATGAAGGAGGACGGAAAGGGATACTGGTCTGACTGGTCCGAGGAGGCCTCTGGAATCACCTA
TGAAGATCGGCCCAGCAAAGCCCCATCCTTCTGGTACAAAATCGATCCTTCCCATACCCAAGGATATCGG
ACCGTGCAGTTGGTGTGGAAGACATTGCCCCCCTTCGAAGCCAATGGGAAGATCCTTGACTACGAAGTGA
CATTGACAAGGTGGAAAAGTCACCTGCAGAATTATACCGTCAATGCTACTAAGCTGACAGTAAATCTCAC
TAATGATAGGTACTTGGCAACGCTTACAGTGCGAAATTTGGTTGGCAAGTCCGACGCCGCTGTCCTGACA
ATCCCCGCTTGCGACTTCCAGGCTACCCACCCAGTGATGGACTTGAAGGCATTCCCTAAGGATAACATGC
TGTGGGTAGAGTGGACCACGCCTCGGGAGAGCGTGAAGAAATATATCCTCGAGTGGTGTGTGCTGTCCGA
CAAAGCCCCGTGCATTACCGACTGGCAGCAAGAGGATGGGACTGTTCACAGAACATACCTCAGAGGCAAC
TTGGCCGAAAGCAAATGTTATCTAATAACAGTGACCCCGGTTTACGCCGACGGTCCAGGCAGTCCAGAGT
CGATTAAGGCCTATCTGAAACAGGCTCCTCCTTCTAAGGGACCTACAGTTAGGACAAAGAAAGTGGGAAA
GAATGAGGCGGTTCTCGAGTGGGACCAGCTGCCGGTGGATGTCCAGAATGGCTTTATCCGAAACTATACG
ATCTTTTACAGAACAATCATTGGGAACGAAACAGCCGTTAACGTAGACTCCAGTCATACCGAGTACACAC
TAAGCTCACTTACTTCTGACACCCTCTATATGGTCCGAATGGCCGCCTACACTGACGAGGGAGGAAAAGA
CGGACCAGAATTCACCTTTACTACGCCAAAATTTGCGCAGGGCGAGATCGAATAGGGCCCGAACAAAAAC
TCATCTCAGAAGAGGATCTGAATAGCGCCGTCGACCATCATCATAATCATCATTGAGTTTAAACCCGCTG
ATCAGCCTCGACTGTGCCTTCTAGTTGCCAGCCATCTGTTGTTTGCCCCTCCCCCGTGCCTTCCTTGACC
CTGGAAGGTGCCACTCCCACTGTCCTTTCCTAATAAAATGAGGAAATTGCATCGCATTGTCTGAGTAGGT
GTCATTCTATTCTGGGGGGTGGGGTGGGGCAGGACAGCAAGGGGGAGGATTGGGAAGACAATAGCAGGCA
TGCTGGGGATGCGGTGGGCTCTATGGAGATCTATCGATGTTCTGGGGATGCGGTGGGCTCTATGGCTTCT
GAGGCGGAAAGAACCAGCTGGGGCTCTAGGGGGTATCCCC
[124 nt withheld, positions 6411-6534]
C
[91 nt withheld, positions 6536-6626]
AGGGTGATGGTTCACGTACCTAGAAGTTCCTATTCCGAAGTTCCTATTCTCTAGAAAGTATAGGAACTTC
CTTGGCCAAAAAGCCTGAACTCACCGCGACGTCTGTCGAGAAGTTTCTGATCGAAAAGTTCGACAGCGTC
TCCGACCTGATGCAGCTCTCGGAGGGCGAAGAATCTCGTGCTTTCAGCTTCGATGTAGGAGGGCGTGGAT
ATGTCCTGCGGGTAAATAGCTGCGCCGATGGTTTCTACAAAGATCGTTATGTTTATCGGCACTTTGCATC
GGCCGCGCTCCCGATTCCGGAAGTGCTTGACATTGGGGAATTCAGCGAGAGCCTGACCTATTGCATCTCC
CGCCGTGCACAGGGTGTCACGTTGCAAGACCTGCCTGAAACCGAACTGCCCGCTGTTCTGCAGCCGGTCG
CGGAGGCCATGGATGCGATCGCTGCGGCCGATCTTAGCCAGACGAGCGGGTTCGGCCCATTCGGACCGCA
AGGAATCGGTCAATACACTACATGGCGTGATTTCATATGCGCGATTGCTGATCCCCATGTGTATCACTGG
CAAACTGTGATGGACGACACCGTCAGTGCGTCCGTCGCGCAGGCTCTCGATGAGCTGATGCTTTGGGCCG
AGGACTGCCCCGAAGTCCGGCACCTCGTGCACGCGGATTTCGGCTCCAACAATGTCCTGACGGACAATGG
CCGCATAACAGCGGTCATTGACTGGAGCGAGGCGATGTTCGGGGATTCCCAATACGAGGTCGCCAACATC
TTCTTCTGGAGGCCGTGGTTGGCTTGTATGGAGCAGCAGACGCGCTACTTCGAGCGGAGGCATCCGGAGC
TTGCAGGATCGCCGCGGCTCCGGGCGTATATGCTCCGCATTGGTCTTGACCAACTCTATCAGAGCTTGGT
TGACGGCAATTTCGATGATGCAGCTTGGGCGCAGGGTCGATGCGACGCAATCGTCCGATCCGGAGCCGGG
ACTGTCGGGCGTACACAAATCGCCCGCAGAAGCGCGGCCGTCTGGACCGATGGCTGTGTAGAAGTACTCG
CCGATAGTGGAAACCGACGCCCCAGCACTCGTCCGAGGGCAAAGGAATAGCACGTACTACGAGATTTCGA
TTCCACCGCCGCCTTCTATGAAAGGTTGGGCTTCGGAATCGTTTTCCGGGACGCCGGCTGGATGATCCTC
CAGCGCGGGGATCTCATGCTGGAGTTCTTCGCCCACCCCAACTTGTTTATTGCAGCTTATAATGGTTACA
AATAAAGCAATAGCATCACAAATTTCACAAATAAAGCATTTTTTTCACTGCATTCTAGTTGTGGTTTGTC
CAAACTCATCAATGTATCTTATCATGTCTGTATACCGTCGACCTCTAGCTAGAGCTTGGCGTAATCATGG
TCATAGCTGTTTCCTGTGTGAAATTGTTATCCGCTCACAATTCCACACAACATACGAGCCGGAAGCATAA
AGTGTAAAGCCTGGGGTGCCTAATGAGTGAGCTAACTCACATTAATTGCGTTGCGCTCACTGCCCGCTTT
CCAGTCGGGAAACCTGTCGTGCCAGCTGCATTAATGAATCGGCCAACGCGCGGGGAGAGGCGGTTTGCGT
ATTGGGCGCTCTTCCGCTTCCTCGCTCACTGACTCGCTGCGCTCGGTCGTTCGGCTGCGGCGAGCGGTAT
CAGCTCACTCAAAGGCGGTAATACGGTTATCCACAGAATCAGGGGATAACGCAGGAAAGAACATGTGAGC
AAAAGGCCAGCAAAAGGCCAGGAACCGTAAAAAGGCCGCGTTGCTGGCGTTTTTCCATAGGCTCCGCCCC
CCTGACGAGCATCACAAAAATCGACGCTCAAGTCAGAGGTGGCGAAACCCGACAGGACTATAAAGATACC
AGGCGTTTCCCCCTGGAAGCTCCCTCGTGCGCTCTCCTGTTCCGACCCTGCCGCTTACCGGATACCTGTC
CGCCTTTCTCCCTTCGGGAAGCGTGGCGCTTTCTCATAGCTCACGCTGTAGGTATCTCAGTTCGGTGTAG
GTCGTTCGCTCCAAGCTGGGCTGTGTGCACGAACCCCCCGTTCAGCCCGACCGCTGCGCCTTATCCGGTA
ACTATCGTCTTGAGTCCAACCCGGTAAGACACGACTTATCGCCACTGGCAGCAGCCAC
Features (pLannotate 1.2.2; 24 found; start..end, strand, type, name):
    403..1263    -  CDS            AmpR: β-lactamase; bla; confers resistance to ampicillin, carbenicillin, and related antibiotics
   1264..1368    -  promoter       AmpR promoter: bla
   1427..1479    -  misc_feature   bom (fragment): basis of mobility region from pBR322
   1629..2008    +  enhancer       CMV enhancer: human cytomegalovirus immediate early enhancer
   2009..2212    +  promoter       CMV promoter: human cytomegalovirus (CMV) immediate early promoter
   2214..2233    +  promoter       PLtetO-1 promoter (fragment): modified phage lambda PL promoter with tet operator sites (Lutz and Bujard, 1997)
   2235..2254    +  promoter       PLtetO-1 promoter (fragment): modified phage lambda PL promoter with tet operator sites (Lutz and Bujard, 1997)
   2262..2295    +  promoter       TRE3GV promoter (fragment): 3rd-generation Tet-responsive promoter that can be activated by binding of Tet-On® 3G, optimized for retroviral and lentiviral vectors
   2436..3542    +  CDS            IL6R (fragment): IL6RA_HUMAN - Experimental evidence at protein level: Swiss-Prot protein existence level 1. [Soluble interleukin-6 receptor subunit alpha]: Soluble form of IL6 receptor (sIL6R) that acts as an agonist of IL6 activity (PubMed:21990364). The IL6:sIL6R complex (hyper-IL6) binds to IL6ST/gp130 on cell surfaces and induces signaling also on cells that do not express membrane-bound IL6R in a process called IL6 'trans- signaling'. sIL6R is causative for the proinflammatory properties of IL6 and an important player in the development of chronic inflammatory diseases (PubMed:21990364). In complex with
   3588..4136    +  CDS            IL6 (fragment): IL6_HUMAN - Also known as IFNB2. Experimental evidence at protein level: Swiss-Prot protein existence level 1. Acts as an essential factor in bone homeostasis and on vessels directly or indirectly by induction of VEGF, resulting in increased angiogenesis activity and vascular permeability (PubMed:17075861, PubMed:12794819). Induces, through 'trans-signaling' and synergistically with IL1B and TNF, the production of VEGF (PubMed:12794819). Involved in metabolic controls, is discharged into the bloodstream after muscle contraction increasing lipolysis and improving insulin resistance (PubMed:2082
   4206..6002    +  CDS            IL6ST (fragment): IL6RB_HUMAN - Experimental evidence at protein level: Swiss-Prot protein existence level 1. [Isoform 2]: Binds to the soluble IL6:sIL6R complex (hyper- IL6), thereby blocking IL6 trans-signaling. Inhibits sIL6R-dependent acute phase response (PubMed:11121117, PubMed:21990364, PubMed:30279168). Also blocks IL11 cluster signaling through IL11R (PubMed:30279168). From Homo sapiens (Human).
   6102..6326    +  polyA_signal   bGH poly(A) signal: bovine growth hormone polyadenylation signal
   6342..6365    +  polyA_signal   bGH poly(A) signal (fragment): bovine growth hormone polyadenylation signal
   6369..6390    +  promoter       SV40 promoter (fragment): SV40 enhancer and early promoter
   6411..6644    +  rep_origin     f1 ori (fragment) (sequence partly withheld): f1 bacteriophage origin of replication; arrow indicates direction of (+) strand synthesis
   6649..6696    +  protein_bind   FRT: FLP-mediated recombination occurs in the 8-bp core sequence TCTAGAAA (Turan and Bode, 2011). FLP recombinase from the Saccharomyces cerevisiae 2μ plasmid
   6704..7726    +  CDS            HygR: aminoglycoside phosphotransferase from E. coli; aph(4)-Ia; confers resistance to hygromycin
   7736..7861    +  CDS            ble (fragment): BLE_KLEPN - Experimental evidence at protein level: Swiss-Prot protein existence level 1. Binding protein with a strong affinity to the bleomycin family of antibiotics. Binds to CL990; an antimitotic-antibiotic compound. From Klebsiella pneumoniae.
   7856..7977    +  polyA_signal   SV40 poly(A) signal: SV40 polyadenylation signal
   8050..8066    -  protein_bind   lac operator: The lac repressor binds to the lac operator to inhibit transcription in E. coli. This inhibition can be relieved by adding lactose or isopropyl-β-D-thiogalactopyranoside (IPTG). lac repressor encoded by lacI
   8074..8104    -  promoter       lac promoter: promoter for the E. coli lac operon
   8119..8140    -  protein_bind   CAP binding site: CAP binding activates transcription in the presence of cAMP. E. coli catabolite activator protein
   8153..8245    -  CDS            lacI (fragment): lac repressor; lacI; The lac repressor binds to the lac operator to inhibit transcription in E. coli. This inhibition can be relieved by adding lactose or isopropyl-β-D-thiogalactopyranoside (IPTG).
   8428..232     -  rep_origin     ori (across the origin): high-copy-number ColE1/pMB1/pBR322/pUC origin of replication
