[The description below was written by a language model from this plasmid's Addgene catalogue record and pLannotate feature annotations shown in this document.]
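Description:
CA-0216 CMVTO-hIL6Ra_M4-rens-hIL6-rens-IL6Rb is an 8.8 kb mammalian expression plasmid built on a CMVTO-FlpIn backbone. It is propagated in E. coli through a high-copy ColE1/pUC-type origin with ampicillin selection (AmpR under its bla promoter). The expression cassette is driven by the human CMV immediate-early enhancer and promoter followed by tet operator sequences. This "CMV-TO" arrangement is constitutive in ordinary cells but can be repressed by Tet repressor and induced with tetracycline or doxycycline in TetR-expressing lines. The cassette ends in a bGH polyadenylation signal. Downstream lies an FRT site placed directly in front of a hygromycin resistance coding sequence that has an SV40 poly(A) signal but no annotated intact promoter of its own. This is the standard Flp-In layout, in which FLP-mediated integration at a genomic FRT landing pad supplies the promoter for HygR, allowing selection of single-copy, site-specific stable integrants. The plasmid can also be used for transient transfection.

The insert is a single open reading frame of human origin. It joins a fragment of the IL-6 receptor alpha chain, IL-6 itself, and a fragment of IL6ST/gp130 (IL-6 receptor beta), with short intervening segments labelled "rens" in the construct name. The record lists four substitutions (A228D, N230D, H280S, D281V), which appear to correspond to the "M4" IL6Ra variant, though it does not say so explicitly. The stated purpose is "Multi-cageIL-6". Together with the associated work on orthogonalized human protease control of secreted signals, this suggests a design in which IL-6 is masked by flanking receptor domains until the linkers are cleaved. The record does not define "rens" or name the cognate protease.
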