Addgene plasmid #231194: CA-0216 CMVTO-hIL6Ra_M4-rens-hIL6-rens-IL6Rb
Purpose: Multi-cageIL-6
Depositing lab: Xiaojing Gao. Depositing organization: Stanford University. Publication: Orthogonalized human protease control of secreted signals. Aldrete CA, Call CC, Sant'Anna LE, Vlahos AE, Pei J, Cong Q, Gao XJ. Nat Chem Biol. 2025 Jan 15. doi: 10.1038/s41589-024-01831-x. PubMed 39814991.
Backbone
  Vector backbone: CMVTO-FlpIn
  Vector type: Mammalian Expression
Growth in bacteria
  Bacterial resistance: Ampicillin, 100 μg/mL
  Growth temperature: 37°C
  Growth strain: DH5alpha
  Copy number: High Copy
Gene/Insert
  Gene/Insert name: hIL6Ra_M4-rens-hIL6-rens-IL6Rb
  Species: H. sapiens (human)
  Mutation: A228D, N230D, H280S, D281V
  Entrez Gene: IL6 (a.k.a. BSF-2, BSF2, CDF, HGF, HSF, IFN-beta-2, IFNB2, IL-6)
  Cloning method: Ligation Independent Cloning
Terms and licenses: Academic/Nonprofit Terms; Industry Terms: Not Available to Industry
How to cite: CA-0216 CMVTO-hIL6Ra_M4-rens-hIL6-rens-IL6Rb was a gift from Xiaojing Gao (Addgene plasmid # 231194 ; http://n2t.net/addgene:231194 ; RRID:Addgene_231194)
